Addgene plasmid #101924: WPXL LEFTY2 gRNA
Purpose: LEFTY2 gRNA used for targeted demethylation is inserted into the WPXL lentiviral backbone.
Depositing lab: Danwei Huangfu. Depositing organization: Memorial Sloan-Kettering Cancer Center. Publication: TET proteins safeguard bivalent promoters from de novo methylation in human embryonic stem cells. Verma N, Pan H, Dore LC, Shukla A, Li QV, Pelham-Webb B, Teijeiro V, Gonzalez F, Krivtsov A, Chang CJ, Papapetrou EP, He C, Elemento O, Huangfu D. Nat Genet. 2018 Jan;50(1):83-95. doi: 10.1038/s41588-017-0002-y. Epub 2017 Dec 4. PubMed 29203910.
Backbone
  Vector backbone: WPLX destination vector
  Backbone size w/o insert (bp): 12806
  Total vector size (bp): 11630
  Modifications to backbone: removed Puromycin selection and inserted Hygromycin
  Vector type: Lentiviral
Growth in bacteria
  Bacterial resistance: Ampicillin, 100 μg/mL
  Growth temperature: 37°C
  Growth strain: NEB Stable
  Copy number: Unknown
Gene/Insert
  Gene/Insert name: LEFTY2 enhancer targeting gRNA
  gRNA/shRNA sequence: GAGAAGCAGAGCAGGAAGTC
  Species: H. sapiens (human)
  Cloning method: Gateway Cloning
  Sequencing primers: 5′ TCTCGACGGTATCGGTTAACTT; 3′ TACGGGAAGCAATAGCATGA
Terms and licenses: Academic/Nonprofit Terms; Industry Terms: Not Available to Industry
How to cite: WPXL LEFTY2 gRNA was a gift from Danwei Huangfu (Addgene plasmid # 101924 ; http://n2t.net/addgene:101924 ; RRID:Addgene_101924)
