[The description below was written by a language model from this plasmid's Addgene catalogue record and pLannotate feature annotations shown in this document.]
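Description:
WPXL LEFTY2 gRNA is an HIV-1-derived lentiviral plasmid that delivers a single guide RNA directed at the enhancer of human LEFTY2, made for targeted DNA demethylation experiments. It was built by Gateway recombination into a WPXL-type destination vector. The guide cassette accordingly sits between attB1 and attB2 sites and consists of a human U6 RNA polymerase III promoter, the spacer and the Streptococcus pyogenes Cas9 gRNA scaffold. A second, partial scaffold match is annotated just downstream. No Cas9 or demethylase effector is annotated, so the guide presumably works with a separately supplied dCas9-based effector, which the record does not describe.

The viral portion contains a 5' LTR, the Ψ packaging signal with a gag fragment, the RRE for Rev-dependent nuclear export, a cPPT/CTS, a WPRE, and a self-inactivating ΔU3 3' LTR carrying a loxP site. Because the 3' U3 region is copied to both ends of the provirus during reverse transcription, this loxP should in principle allow Cre-mediated excision after integration. Upstream of the guide cassette, an EF-1α promoter drives a hygromycin resistance gene terminated by an SV40 poly(A) signal, with an EM7 bacterial promoter immediately before the coding sequence. This matches the depositor's note that puromycin selection was replaced with hygromycin, and it allows selection of transduced mammalian cells.

In bacteria the plasmid replicates from a ColE1/pUC-type origin and is selected with ampicillin. The backbone also carries remnants of older vectors, including an SV40 promoter with gpt fragments, SV40 intron and poly(A) sequences, and pBR322-derived pieces. The sequenced record (11,654 nt) is close to the listed total size of 11,630 bp.
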