Features (pLannotate 1.2.2; 40 found; start..end, strand, type, name):
      1..330     +  CDS            nef (fragment): NEF_HV1BR - Experimental evidence at protein level: Swiss-Prot protein existence level 1. Extracellular Nef protein targets CD4(+) T-lymphocytes for apoptosis by interacting with CXCR4 surface receptors (PubMed:14990729). From Human immunodeficiency virus type 1 group M subtype B (isolate BRU/LAI) (HIV-1).
    378..635     +  LTR            5' LTR (truncated): truncated 5' long terminal repeat (LTR) from HIV-1
    682..807     +  misc_feature   HIV-1 Ψ: packaging signal of human immunodeficiency virus type 1
    791..1154    +  CDS            HIV-1 gag (fragment): gag protein from human immunodeficiency virus 1; gag
   1300..1533    +  misc_feature   RRE: The Rev response element (RRE) of HIV-1 allows for Rev-dependent mRNA export from the nucleus to the cytoplasm.
   1910..2010    +  CDS            Rev (fragment): human immunodeficiency virus 1 (HIV-1) Rev protein; rev; enhances nuclear export of unspliced and incompletely spliced viral mRNAs
   2072..2138    +  CDS            small t antigen (fragment): SV40 (simian virus 40) small t antigen
   2145..3323    +  promoter       EF-1α promoter: strong constitutive promoter for human elongation factor EF-1α
   3352..3399    +  promoter       EM7 promoter: synthetic bacterial promoter&nbsp
   3418..4443    +  CDS            HygR: aminoglycoside phosphotransferase from E. coli; aph(4)-Ia; confers resistance to hygromycin
   4451..4534    +  CDS            large T antigen (fragment): large T antigen from SV40 (simian virus 40)
   4557..4678    +  polyA_signal   SV40 poly(A) signal: SV40 polyadenylation signal
   4707..4824    +  misc_feature   cPPT/CTS: central polypurine tract and central termination sequence of HIV-1
   4914..4938    +  protein_bind   attB1: mutant version of attB; recombination site for the Gateway® BP reaction BP Clonase™
   4955..5195    +  promoter       U6 promoter: RNA polymerase III promoter for human U6 snRNA
   5224..5299    +  misc_RNA       gRNA scaffold: guide RNA scaffold for the Streptococcus pyogenes CRISPR/Cas9 system
   5306..5349    +  misc_RNA       gRNA scaffold (fragment): guide RNA scaffold for the Streptococcus pyogenes CRISPR/Cas9 system
   5417..5441    -  protein_bind   attB2: mutant version of attB; recombination site for the Gateway® BP reaction BP Clonase™
   5485..6073    +  misc_feature   WPRE: woodchuck hepatitis virus posttranscriptional regulatory element
   6141..6160    +  misc_feature   cPPT/CTS (fragment): central polypurine tract and central termination sequence of HIV-1
   6162..6196    +  LTR            3' LTR (ΔU3) (fragment): self-inactivating 3' long terminal repeat (LTR) from HIV-1
   6217..6250    +  protein_bind   loxP: Cre-mediated recombination occurs in the 8-bp core sequence (GCATACAT). Cre recombinase
   6270..6450    +  LTR            5' LTR (truncated): truncated 5' long terminal repeat (LTR) from HIV-1
   6475..6493    -  promoter       SP6 promoter: promoter for bacteriophage SP6 RNA polymerase
   6721..7000    +  CDS            TcR (fragment): tetracycline efflux protein; tet; confers resistance to tetracycline
   7001..7049    -  misc_feature   bom (fragment): basis of mobility region from pBR322
   7151..7186    -  CDS            rop (fragment): Rop protein, which maintains plasmids at low copy number; rop
   7281..7385    +  promoter       AmpR promoter: bla
   7386..8246    +  CDS            AmpR: β-lactamase; bla; confers resistance to ampicillin, carbenicillin, and related antibiotics
   8417..9005    +  rep_origin     ori: high-copy-number ColE1/pMB1/pBR322/pUC origin of replication
   9188..9244    +  CDS            lacI (fragment): lac repressor; lacI; The lac repressor binds to the lac operator to inhibit transcription in E. coli. This inhibition can be relieved by adding lactose or isopropyl-β-D-thiogalactopyranoside (IPTG).
   9251..9580    +  promoter       SV40 promoter: SV40 enhancer and early promoter
   9780..9899    +  CDS            gpt (fragment): XGPT_ECOLI - Also known as gpp, gxu. Experimental evidence at protein level: Swiss-Prot protein existence level 1. Purine salvage pathway enzyme that catalyzes the transfer of the ribosyl-5-phosphate group from 5-phospho-alpha-D-ribose 1- diphosphate (PRPP) to the N9 position of the 6-oxopurines guanine and xanthine to form the corresponding ribonucleotides GMP (guanosine 5'- monophosphate) and XMP (xanthosine 5'-monophosphate), with the release of PPi. To a lesser extent, also acts on hypoxanthine (PubMed:9100006, PubMed:3886014). Does not ribophosphorylate adenine (PubMed:3886014). From Esch
   9899..10234   +  CDS            gpt (fragment): XGPT_ECOLI - Also known as gpp, gxu. Experimental evidence at protein level: Swiss-Prot protein existence level 1. Purine salvage pathway enzyme that catalyzes the transfer of the ribosyl-5-phosphate group from 5-phospho-alpha-D-ribose 1- diphosphate (PRPP) to the N9 position of the 6-oxopurines guanine and xanthine to form the corresponding ribonucleotides GMP (guanosine 5'- monophosphate) and XMP (xanthosine 5'-monophosphate), with the release of PPi. To a lesser extent, also acts on hypoxanthine (PubMed:9100006, PubMed:3886014). Does not ribophosphorylate adenine (PubMed:3886014). From Esch
  10329..10634   +  CDS            frsA (fragment): FRSA_ECOLI - Also known as yafA. Experimental evidence at protein level: Swiss-Prot protein existence level 1. Catalyzes the hydrolysis of esters (PubMed:15808744). Displays esterase activity toward pNP-butyrate (PubMed:15808744). May stimulate mixed-acid fermentation by acting as a fermentation/respiration switch that down-regulates respiration and up- regulates fermentation rates (PubMed:15169777). From Escherichia coli (strain K12).
  10638..10712   +  CDS            small t antigen (fragment): SV40 (simian virus 40) small t antigen
  10714..10779   +  intron         small t intron: SV40 (simian virus 40) small t antigen intron
  10909..10929   +  CDS            SV40 NLS: nuclear localization signal of SV40 (simian virus 40) large T antigen
  11248..11331   +  CDS            large T antigen (fragment): large T antigen from SV40 (simian virus 40)
  11354..11488   +  polyA_signal   SV40 poly(A) signal: SV40 polyadenylation signal
>Addgene plasmid #101924 | WPXL LEFTY2 gRNA | addgene full sequence | sequence record 197218 | Addgene NGS Result
TTGGAAGGGCTAATTCACTCCCAAAGAAGACAAGATATCCTTGATCTGTGGATCTACCACACACAAGGCT
ACTTCCCTGATTAGCAGAACTACACACCAGGGCCAGGGGTCAGATATCCACTGACCTTTGGATGGTGCTA
CAAGCTAGTACCAGTTGAGCCAGATAAGGTAGAAGAGGCCAATAAAGGAGAGAACACCAGCTTGTTACAC
CCTGTGAGCCTGCATGGGATGGATGACCCGGAGAGAGAAGTGTTAGAGTGGAGGTTTGACAGCCGCCTAG
CATTTCATCACGTGGCCCGAGAGCTGCATCCGGAGTACTTCAAGAACTGCTGATATCGAGCTTGCTACAA
GGGACTTTCCGCTGGGGACTTTCCAGGGAGGCGTGGCCTGGGCGGGACTGGGGAGTGGCGAGCCCTCAGA
TCCTGCATATAAGCAGCTGCTTTTTGCCTGTACTGGGTCTCTCTGGTTAGACCAGATCTGAGCCTGGGAG
CTCTCTGGCTAACTAGGGAACCCACTGCTTAAGCCTCAATAAAGCTTGCCTTGAGTGCTTCAAGTAGTGT
GTGCCCGTCTGTTGTGTGACTCTGGTAACTAGAGATCCCTCAGACCCTTTTAGTCAGTGTGGAAAATCTC
TAGCAGTGGCGCCCGAACAGGGACTTGAAAGCGAAAGGGAAACCAGAGGAGCTCTCTCGACGCAGGACTC
GGCTTGCTGAAGCGCGCACGGCAAGAGGCGAGGGGCGGCGACTGGTGAGTACGCCAAAAATTTTGACTAG
CGGAGGCTAGAAGGAGAGAGATGGGTGCGAGAGCGTCAGTATTAAGCGGGGGAGAATTAGATCGCGATGG
GAAAAAATTCGGTTAAGGCCAGGGGGAAAGAAAAAATATAAATTAAAACATATAGTATGGGCAAGCAGGG
AGCTAGAACGATTCGCAGTTAATCCTGGCCTGTTAGAAACATCAGAAGGCTGTAGACAAATACTGGGACA
GCTACAACCATCCCTTCAGACAGGATCAGAAGAACTTAGATCATTATATAATACAGTAGCAACCCTCTAT
TGTGTGCATCAAAGGATAGAGATAAAAGACACCAAGGAAGCTTTAGACAAGATAGAGGAAGAGCAAAACA
AAAGTAAGACCACCGCACAGCAAGCGGCCGCTGATCTTCAGACCTGGAGGAGGAGATATGAGGGACAATT
GGAGAAGTGAATTATATAAATATAAAGTAGTAAAAATTGAACCATTAGGAGTAGCACCCACCAAGGCAAA
GAGAAGAGTGGTGCAGAGAGAAAAAAGAGCAGTGGGAATAGGAGCTTTGTTCCTTGGGTTCTTGGGAGCA
GCAGGAAGCACTATGGGCGCAGCGTCAATGACGCTGACGGTACAGGCCAGACAATTATTGTCTGGTATAG
TGCAGCAGCAGAACAATTTGCTGAGGGCTATTGAGGCGCAACAGCATCTGTTGCAACTCACAGTCTGGGG
CATCAAGCAGCTCCAGGCAAGAATCCTGGCTGTGGAAAGATACCTAAAGGATCAACAGCTCCTGGGGATT
TGGGGTTGCTCTGGAAAACTCATTTGCACCACTGCTGTGCCTTGGAATGCTAGTTGGAGTAATAAATCTC
TGGAACAGATTTGGAATCACACGACCTGGATGGAGTGGGACAGAGAAATTAACAATTACACAAGCTTAAT
ACACTCCTTAATTGAAGAATCGCAAAACCAGCAAGAAAAGAATGAACAAGAATTATTGGAATTAGATAAA
TGGGCAAGTTTGTGGAATTGGTTTAACATAACAAATTGGCTGTGGTATATAAAATTATTCATAATGATAG
TAGGAGGCTTGGTAGGTTTAAGAATAGTTTTTGCTGTACTTTCTATAGTGAATAGAGTTAGGCAGGGATA
TTCACCATTATCGTTTCAGACCCACCTCCCAACCCCGAGGGGACCCGACAGGCCCGAAGGAATAGAAGAA
GAAGGTGGAGAGAGAGACAGAGACAGATCCATTCGATTAGTGAACGGATCTCGACGGTATCGATCACGAG
ACTAGCCTCGACCATCGATGTCGACGATAAGCTTTGCAAAGATGGATAAAGTTTTAAACAGAGAGGAATC
TTTGCAGCTAATGGACCTTCTAGGTCTTGAAAGGAGTGGGAATTGGCTCCGGTGCCCGTCAGTGGGCAGA
GCGCACATCGCCCACAGTCCCCGAGAAGTTGGGGGGAGGGGTCGGCAATTGAACCGGTGCCTAGAGAAGG
TGGCGCGGGGTAAACTGGGAAAGTGATGTCGTGTACTGGCTCCGCCTTTTTCCCGAGGGTGGGGGAGAAC
CGTATATAAGTGCAGTAGTCGCCGTGAACGTTCTTTTTCGCAACGGGTTTGCCGCCAGAACACAGGTAAG
TGCCGTGTGTGGTTCCCGCGGGCCTGGCCTCTTTACGGGTTATGGCCCTTGCGTGCCTTGAATTACTTCC
ACCTGGCTGCAGTACGTGATTCTTGATCCCGAGCTTCGGGTTGGAAGTGGGTGGGAGAGTTCGAGGCCTT
GCGCTTAAGGAGCCCCTTCGCCTCGTGCTTGAGTTGAGGCCTGGCCTGGGCGCTGGGGCCGCCGCGTGCG
AATCTGGTGGCACCTTCGCGCCTGTCTCGCTGCTTTCGATAAGTCTCTAGCCATTTAAAATTTTTGATGA
CCTGCTGCGACGCTTTTTTTCTGGCAAGATAGTCTTGTAAATGCGGGCCAAGATCTGCACACTGGTATTT
CGGTTTTTGGGGCCGCGGGCGGCGACGGGGCCCGTGCGTCCCAGCGCACATGTTCGGCGAGGCGGGGCCT
GCGAGCGCGGCCACCGAGAATCGGACGGGGGTAGTCTCAAGCTGGCCGGCCTGCTCTGGTGCCTGGCCTC
GCGCCGCCGTGTATCGCCCCGCCCTGGGCGGCAAGGCTGGCCCGGTCGGCACCAGTTGCGTGAGCGGAAA
GATGGCCGCTTCCCGGCCCTGCTGCAGGGAGCTCAAAATGGAGGACGCGGCGCTCGGGAGAGCGGGCGGG
TGAGTCACCCACACAAAGGAAAAGGGCCTTTCCGTCCTCAGCCGTCGCTTCATGTGACTCCACGGAGTAC
CGGGCGCCGTCCAGGCACCTCGATTAGTTCTCGAGCTTTTGGAGTACGTCGTCTTTAGGTTGGGGGGAGG
GGTTTTATGCGATGGAGTTTCCCCACACTGAGTGGGTGGAGACTGAAGTTAGGCCAGCTTGGCACTTGAT
GTAATTCTCCTTGGAATTTGCCCTTTTTGAGTTTGGATCTTGGTTCATTCTCAAGCCTCAGACAGTGGTT
CAAAGTTTTTTTCTTCCATTTCAGGTGTCGTGAGGAATTTCGACATTTAAATTTAATTAATGTTGACAAT
TAATCATCGGCATAGTATATCGGCATAGTATAATACGACAAGGTGAGGAACTAAACCATGAAAAAGCCTG
AACTCACCGCGACGTCTGTCGAGAAGTTTCTGATCGAAAAGTTCGACAGCGTCTCCGACCTGATGCAGCT
CTCGGAGGGCGAAGAATCTCGTGCTTTCAGCTTCGATGTAGGAGGGCGTGGATATGTCCTGCGGGTAAAT
AGCTGCGCCGATGGTTTCTACAAAGATCGTTATGTTTATCGGCACTTTGCATCGGCCGCGCTCCCGATTC
CGGAAGTGCTTGACATTGGGGAATTCAGCGAGAGCCTGACCTATTGCATCTCCCGCCGTGCACAGGGTGT
CACGTTGCAAGACCTGCCTGAAACCGAACTGCCCGCTGTTCTGCAGCCGGTCGCGGAGGCCATGGATGCG
ATCGCTGCGGCCGATCTTAGCCAGACGAGCGGGTTCGGCCCATTCGGACCGCAAGGAATCGGTCAATACA
CTACATGGCGTGATTTCATATGCGCGATTGCTGATCCCCATGTGTATCACTGGCAAACTGTGATGGACGA
CACCGTCAGTGCGTCCGTCGCGCAGGCTCTCGATGAGCTGATGCTTTGGGCCGAGGACTGCCCCGAAGTC
CGGCACCTCGTGCACGCGGATTTCGGCTCCAACAATGTCCTGACGGACAATGGCCGCATAACAGCGGTCA
TTGACTGGAGCGAGGCGATGTTCGGGGATTCCCAATACGAGGTCGCCAACATCTTCTTCTGGAGGCCGTG
GTTGGCTTGTATGGAGCAGCAGACGCGCTACTTCGAGCGGAGGCATCCGGAGCTTGCAGGATCGCCGCGG
CTCCGGGCGTATATGCTCCGCATTGGTCTTGACCAACTCTATCAGAGCTTGGTTGACGGCAATTTCGATG
ATGCAGCTTGGGCGCAGGGTCGATGCGACGCAATCGTCCGATCCGGAGCCGGGACTGTCGGGCGTACACA
AATCGCCCGCAGAAGCGCGGCCGTCTGGACCGATGGCTGTGTAGAAGTACTCGCCGATAGTGGAAACCGA
CGCCCCAGCACTCGTCCGAGGGCAAAGGAATAGTCTAGAGGATCATAATCAGCCATACCACATTTGTAGA
GGTTTTACTTGCTTTAAAAAACCTCCCACACCTCCCCCTGAACCTGAAACATAAAATGAATGCAATTGTT
GTTGTTAACTTGTTTATTGCAGCTTATAATGGTTACAAATAAAGCAATAGCATCACAAATTTCACAAATA
AAGCATTTTTTTCACTGCATTCTAGTTGTGGTTTGTCCAAACTCATCAATGTATCTTATTAATTAATCTC
GACGGTATCGGTTAACTTTTAAAAGAAAAGGGGGGATTGGGGGGTACAGTGCAGGGGAAAGAATAGTAGA
CATAATAGCAACAGACATACAAACTAAAGAATTACAAAAACAAATTACAAAAATTCAAAATTTTATCGAT
CACGAGACTAGCCTCGAGGTTTAAACTACGGGATCCAGGCCTAAGCTTACGCGTCCCAGTGTGGTGGAAT
TCTGCAGATATCAACAAGTTTGTACAAAAAAGCAGGCTCCGCGGTGGCGGCCGCGAGGGCCTATTTCCCA
TGATTCCTTCATATTTGCATATACGATACAAGGCTGTTAGAGAGATAATTGGAATTAATTTGACTGTAAA
CACAAAGATATTAGTACAAAATACGTGACGTAGAAAGTAATAATTTCTTGGGTAGTTTGCAGTTTTAAAA
TTATGTTTTAAAATGGACTATCATATGCTTACCGTAACTTGAAAGTATTTCGATTTCTTGGCTTTATATA
TCTTGTGGAAAGGACGAAACACCGAGAAGCAGAGCAGGAAGTCGTTTTAGAGCTAGAAATAGCAAGTTAA
AATAAGGCTAGTCCGTTATCAACTTGAAAAAGTGGCACCGAGTCGGTGCTTTTTTGTTTTAGAGCTAGAA
ATAGCAAGTTAAAATAAGGCTAGTCCGTTTTTAGCGCGTGCGCCAATTCTGCAGACAAATGGCTCTAGAG
GTACGAATTCAAGGGTGGGCGCGCCGACCCAGCTTTCTTGTACAAAGTGGTTGATATCCAGCACAGTGGT
CGACGATAAAACTAGTCATATGATAATCAACCTCTGGATTACAAAATTTGTGAAAGATTGACTGGTATTC
TTAACTATGTTGCTCCTTTTACGCTATGTGGATACGCTGCTTTAATGCCTTTGTATCATGCTATTGCTTC
CCGTATGGCTTTCATTTTCTCCTCCTTGTATAAATCCTGGTTGCTGTCTCTTTATGAGGAGTTGTGGCCC
GTTGTCAGGCAACGTGGCGTGGTGTGCACTGTGTTTGCTGACGCAACCCCCACTGGTTGGGGCATTGCCA
CCACCTGTCAGCTCCTTTCCGGGACTTTCGCTTTCCCCCTCCCTATTGCCACGGCGGAACTCATCGCCGC
CTGCCTTGCCCGCTGCTGGACAGGGGCTCGGCTGTTGGGCACTGACAATTCCGTGGTGTTGTCGGGGAAG
CTGACGTCCTTTCCATGGCTGCTCGCCTGTGTTGCCACCTGGATTCTGCGCGGGACGTCCTTCTGCTACG
TCCCTTCGGCCCTCAATCCAGCGGACCTTCCTTCCCGCGGCCTGCTGCCGGCTCTGCGGCCTCTTCCGCG
TCTTCGCCTTCGCCCTCAGACGAGTCGGATCTCCCTTTGGGCCGCCTCCCCGCATCGGTACGTATGGCCA
GGTACCTTTAAGACCAATGACTTACAAGGCAGCTGTAGATCTTAGCCACTTTTTAAAAGAAAAGGGGGGA
CTGGAAGGGCTAATTCACTCCCAACGAAGACAAGATGGGATCAATTCACCATGGGAATAACTTCGTATAG
CATACATTATACGAAGTTATGCTGCTTTTTGCTTGTACTGGGTCTCTCTGGTTAGACCAGATCTGAGCCT
GGGAGCTCTCTGGCTAACTAGGGAACCCACTGCTTAAGCCTCAATAAAGCTTGCCTTGAGTGCTTCAAGT
AGTGTGTGCCCGTCTGTTGTGTGACTCTGGTAACTAGAGATCCCTCAGACCCTTTTAGTCAGTGTGGAAA
ATCTCTAGCAGCATCTAGAATTAATTCCGTGTATTCTATAGTGTCACCTAAATCGTATGTGTATGATACA
TAAGGTTATGTATTAATTGTAGCCGCGTTCTAACGACAATATGTACAAGCCTAATTGTGTAGCATCTGGC
TTACTGAAGCAGACCCTATCATCTCTCTCGTAAACTGCCGTCAGAGTCGGTTTGGTTGGACGAACCTTCT
GAGTTTCTGGTAACGCCGTCCCGCACCCGGAAATGGTCAGCGAACCAATCAGCAGGGTCATCGCTAGCCA
GATCCTCTACGCCGGACGCATCGTGGCCGGCATCACCGGCGCCACAGGTGCGGTTGCTGGCGCCTATATC
GCCGACATCACCGATGGGGAAGATCGGGCTCGCCACTTCGGGCTCATGAGCGCTTGTTTCGGCGTGGGTA
TGGTGGCAGGCCCCGTGGCCGGGGGACTGTTGGGCGCCATCTCCTTGCATGCACCATTCCTTGCGGCGGC
GGTGCTCAACGGCCTCAACCTACTACTGGGCTGCTTCCTAATGCAGGAGTCGCATAAGGGAGAGCGTCGA
ATGGTGCACTCTCAGTACAATCTGCTCTGATGCCGCATAGTTAAGCCAGCCCCGACACCCGCCAACACCC
GCTGACGCGCCCTGACGGGCTTGTCTGCTCCCGGCATCCGCTTACAGACAAGCTGTGACCGTCTCCGGGA
GCTGCATGTGTCAGAGGTTTTCACCGTCATCACCGAAACGCGCGAGACGAAAGGGCCTCGTGATACGCCT
ATTTTTATAGGTTAATGTCATGATAATAATGGTTTCTTAGACGTCAGGTGGCACTTTTCGGGGAAATGTG
CGCGGAACCCCTATTTGTTTATTTTTCTAAATACATTCAAATATGTATCCGCTCATGAGACAATAACCCT
GATAAATGCTTCAATAATATTGAAAAAGGAAGAGTATGAGTATTCAACATTTCCGTGTCGCCCTTATTCC
CTTTTTTGCGGCATTTTGCCTTCCTGTTTTTGCTCACCCAGAAACGCTGGTGAAAGTAAAAGATGCTGAA
GATCAGTTGGGTGCACGAGTGGGTTACATCGAACTGGATCTCAACAGCGGTAAGATCCTTGAGAGTTTTC
GCCCCGAAGAACGTTTTCCAATGATGAGCACTTTTAAAGTTCTGCTATGTGGCGCGGTATTATCCCGTAT
TGACGCCGGGCAAGAGCAACTCGGTCGCCGCATACACTATTCTCAGAATGACTTGGTTGAGTACTCACCA
GTCACAGAAAAGCATCTTACGGATGGCATGACAGTAAGAGAATTATGCAGTGCTGCCATAACCATGAGTG
ATAACACTGCGGCCAACTTACTTCTGACAACGATCGGAGGACCGAAGGAGCTAACCGCTTTTTTGCACAA
CATGGGGGATCATGTAACTCGCCTTGATCGTTGGGAACCGGAGCTGAATGAAGCCATACCAAACGACGAG
CGTGACACCACGATGCCTGTAGCAATGGCAACAACGTTGCGCAAACTATTAACTGGCGAACTACTTACTC
TAGCTTCCCGGCAACAATTAATAGACTGGATGGAGGCGGATAAAGTTGCAGGACCACTTCTGCGCTCGGC
CCTTCCGGCTGGCTGGTTTATTGCTGATAAATCTGGAGCCGGTGAGCGTGGGTCTCGCGGTATCATTGCA
GCACTGGGGCCAGATGGTAAGCCCTCCCGTATCGTAGTTATCTACACGACGGGGAGTCAGGCAACTATGG
ATGAACGAAATAGACAGATCGCTGAGATAGGTGCCTCACTGATTAAGCATTGGTAACTGTCAGACCAAGT
TTACTCATATATACTTTAGATTGATTTAAAACTTCATTTTTAATTTAAAAGGATCTAGGTGAAGATCCTT
TTTGATAATCTCATGACCAAAATCCCTTAACGTGAGTTTTCGTTCCACTGAGCGTCAGACCCCGTAGAAA
AGATCAAAGGATCTTCTTGAGATCCTTTTTTTCTGCGCGTAATCTGCTGCTTGCAAACAAAAAAACCACC
GCTACCAGCGGTGGTTTGTTTGCCGGATCAAGAGCTACCAACTCTTTTTCCGAAGGTAACTGGCTTCAGC
AGAGCGCAGATACCAAATACTGTTCTTCTAGTGTAGCCGTAGTTAGGCCACCACTTCAAGAACTCTGTAG
CACCGCCTACATACCTCGCTCTGCTAATCCTGTTACCAGTGGCTGCTGCCAGTGGCGATAAGTCGTGTCT
TACCGGGTTGGACTCAAGACGATAGTTACCGGATAAGGCGCAGCGGTCGGGCTGAACGGGGGGTTCGTGC
ACACAGCCCAGCTTGGAGCGAACGACCTACACCGAACTGAGATACCTACAGCGTGAGCTATGAGAAAGCG
CCACGCTTCCCGAAGGGAGAAAGGCGGACAGGTATCCGGTAAGCGGCAGGGTCGGAACAGGAGAGCGCAC
GAGGGAGCTTCCAGGGGGAAACGCCTGGTATCTTTATAGTCCTGTCGGGTTTCGCCACCTCTGACTTGAG
CGTCGATTTTTGTGATGCTCGTCAGGGGGGCGGAGCCTATGGAAAAACGCCAGCAACGCGGCCTTTTTAC
GGTTCCTGGCCTTTTGCTGGCCTTTTGCTCACATGTTCTTTCCTGCGTTATCCCCTGATTCTGTGGATAA
CCGTATTACCGCCTTTGAGTGAGCTGATACCGCTCGCCGCAGCCGAACGACCGAGCGCAGCGAGTCAGTG
AGCGAGGAAGCGGAAGAGCGCCCAATACGCAAACCGCCTCTCCCCGCGCGTTGGCCGATTCATTAATGCA
GCTGTGGAATGTGTGTCAGTTAGGGTGTGGAAAGTCCCCAGGCTCCCCAGCAGGCAGAAGTATGCAAAGC
ATGCATCTCAATTAGTCAGCAACCAGGTGTGGAAAGTCCCCAGGCTCCCCAGCAGGCAGAAGTATGCAAA
GCATGCATCTCAATTAGTCAGCAACCATAGTCCCGCCCCTAACTCCGCCCATCCCGCCCCTAACTCCGCC
CAGTTCCGCCCATTCTCCGCCCCATGGCTGACTAATTTTTTTTATTTATGCAGAGGCCGAGGCCGCCTCG
GCCTCTGAGCTATTCCAGAAGTAGTGAGGAGGCTTTTTTGGAGGCCTAGGCTTTTGCAAAAAGCTTGGAC
ACAAGACAGGCTTGCGAGATATGTTTGAGAATACCACTTTATCCCGCGTCAGGGAGAGGCAGTGCGTAAA
AAGACGCGGACTCATGTGAAATACTGGTTTTTAGTGCGCCAGATCTCTATAATCTCGCGCAACCTATTTT
CCCCTCGAACACTTTTTAAGCCGTAGATAAACAGGCTGGGACACTTCACATGAGCGAAAAATACATCGTC
ACCTGGGACATGTTGCAGATCCATGCACGTAAACTCGCAAGCCGACTGATGCCTTCTGAACAATGGAAAG
GCATTATTGCCGTAAGCCGTGGCGGTCTGTACCGGGTGCGTTACTGGCGCGTGAACTGGGTATTCGTCAT
GTCGATACCGTTTGTATTTCCAGCTACGATCACGACAACCAGCGCGAGCTTAAAGTGCTGAAACGCGCAG
AAGGCGATGGCGAAGGCTTCATCGTTATTGATGACCTGGTGGATACCGGTGGTACTGCGGTTGCGATTCG
TGAAATGTATCCAAAAGCGCACTTTGTCACCATCTTCGCAAAACCGGCTGGTCGTCCGCTGGTTGATGAC
TATGTTGTTGATATCCCGCAAGATACCTGGATTGAACAGCCGTGGGATATGGGCGTCGTATTCGTCCCGC
CAATCTCCGGTCGCTAATCTTTTCAACGCCTGGCACTGCCGGGCGTTGTTCTTTTTAACTTCAGGCGGGT
TACAATAGTTTCCAGTAAGTATTCTGGAGGCTGCATCCATGACACAGGCAAACCTGAGCGAAACCCTGTT
CAAACCCCGCTTTAAACATCCTGAAACCTCGACGCTAGTCCGCCGCTTTAATCACGGCGCACAACCGCCT
GTGCAGTCGGCCCTTGATGGTAAAACCATCCCTCACTGGTATCGCATGATTAACCGTCTGATGTGGATCT
GGCGCGGCATTGACCCACGCGAAATCCTCGACGTCCAGGCACGTATTGTGATGAGCGATGCCGAACGTAC
CGACGATGATTTATACGATACGGTGATTGGCTACCGTGGCGGCAACTGGATTTATGAGTGGGCCCCGGAT
CTTTGTGAAGGAACCTTACTTCTGTGGTGTGACATAATTGGACAAACTACCTACAGAGATTTAAAGCTCT
AAGGTAAATATAAAATTTTTAAGTGTATAATGTGTTAAACTACTGATTCTAATTGTTTGTGTATTTTAGA
TTCCAACCTATGGAACTGATGAATGGGAGCAGTGGTGGAATGCCTTTAATGAGGAAAACCTGTTTTGCTC
AGAAGAAATGCCATCTAGTGATGATGAGGCTACTGCTGACTCTCAACATTCTACTCCTCCAAAAAAGAAG
AGAAAGGTAGAAGACCCCAAGGACTTTCCTTCAGAATTGCTAAGTTTTTTGAGTCATGCTGTGTTTAGTA
ATAGAACTCTTGCTTGCTTTGCTATTTACACCACAAAGGAAAAAGCTGCACTGCTATACAAGAAAATTAT
GGAAAAATATTCTGTAACCTTTATAAGTAGGCATAACAGTTATAATCATAACATACTGTTTTTTCTTACT
CCACACAGGCATAGAGTGTCTGCTATTAATAACTATGCTCAAAAATTGTGTACCTTTAGCTTTTTAATTT
GTAAAGGGGTTAATAAGGAATATTTGATGTATAGTGCCTTGACTAGAGATCATAATCAGCCATACCACAT
TTGTAGAGGTTTTACTTGCTTTAAAAAACCTCCCACACCTCCCCCTGAACCTGAAACATAAAATGAATGC
AATTGTTGTTGTTAACTTGTTTATTGCAGCTTATAATGGTTACAAATAAAGCAATAGCATCACAAATTTC
ACAAATAAAGCATTTTTTTCACTGCATTCTAGTTGTGGTTTGTCCAAACTCATCAATGTATCTTATCATG
TCTGGATCAACTGGATAACTCAAGCTAACCAAAATCATCCCAAACTTCCCACCCCATACCCTATTACCAC
TGCCAATTACCTGTGGTTTCATTTACTCTAAACCTGTGATTCCTCTGAATTATTTTCATTTTAAAGAAAT
TGTATTTGTTAAATATGTACTACAAACTTAGTAG
